>Addgene plasmid #222885 | L2125-FRB-GPA-NLuc-CyOFP1 | addgene full sequence | sequence record 440204 | Addgene NGS Result
CGGGAGATCTCCCGATCCCCTATGGTGCACTCTCAGTACAATCTGCTCTGATGCCGCATAGTTAAGCCAG
TATCTGCTCCCTGCTTGTGTGTTGGAGGTCGCTGAGTAGTGCGCGAGCAAAATTTAAGCTACAACAAGGC
AAGGCTTGACCGACAATTGCATGAAGAATCTGCTTAGGGTTAGGCGTTTTGCGCTGCTTCGCGATGTACG
GGCCAGATATACGCGTTGACATTGATTATTGACTAGTTATTAATAGTAATCAATTACGGGGTCATTAGTT
CATAGCCCATATATGGAGTTCCGCGTTACATAACTTACGGTAAATGGCCCGCCTGGCTGACCGCCCAACG
ACCCCCGCCCATTGACGTCAATAATGACGTATGTTCCCATAGTAACGCCAATAGGGACTTTCCATTGACG
TCAATGGGTGGAGTATTTACGGTAAACTGCCCACTTGGCAGTACATCAAGTGTATCATATGCCAAGTACG
CCCCCTATTGACGTCAATGACGGTAAATGGCCCGCCTGGCATTATGCCCAGTACATGACCTTATGGGACT
TTCCTACTTGGCAGTACATCTACGTATTAGTCATCGCTATTACCATGGTGATGCGGTTTTGGCAGTACAT
CAATGGGCGTGGATAGCGGTTTGACTCACGGGGATTTCCAAGTCTCCACCCCATTGACGTCAATGGGAGT
TTGTTTTGGCACCAAAATCAACGGGACTTTCCAAAATGTCGTAACAACTCCGCCCCATTGACGCAAATGG
GCGGTAGGCGTGTACGGTGGGAGGTCTATATAAGCAGAGCTCTCTGGCTAACTAGAGAACCCACTGCTTA
CTGGCTTATCGAAATTAATACGACTCACTATAGGGAGTCCCAAGCTGGCTAGCGCCACCATGTATGGAAA
AATAATCTTTGTATTACTATTGTCAGAAATTGTGAGCATATCAGCAGAGCAGAAACTCATCTCAGAAGAG
GATCTGGGCGCGCCTATGCTCGAGATGTGGCATGAAGGCCTGGAAGAGGCATCTCGTTTGTACTTTGGGG
AAAGGAACGTGAAAGGCATGTTTGAGGTGCTGGAGCCCTTGCATGCTATGATGGAACGGGGCCCCCAGAC
TCTGAAGGAAACATCCTTTAATCAGGCCTATGGTCGAGATTTAATGGAGGCCCAAGAGTGGTGCAGGAAG
TACATGAAATCAGGGAATGTCAAGGACCTCCTCCAAGCCTGGGACCTCTATTATCATGTGTTCCGACGAA
TCTCAAAGACTAGAACCGGTTTAAGTACCACTGAGGTGGCAATGCACACTTCAACCTCTTCTTCAGTCAC
AAAGAGTTACATCTCATCACAGACAAATGATACGCACAAACGGGACACATATGCAGCCACTCCTAGAGCT
CATGAAGTTTCAGAAATTTCTGTTAGAACTGTTTACCCTCCAGAAGAGGAAACCGGAGAAAGGGTACAAC
TTGCCCATCATTTCTCTGAACCAGAGATAACACTCATTATTTTTGGGGTGATGGCTGGTGTTATTGGAAC
GATCCTCTTAATTTCTTACGGTATTCGCCGACTGATAAAGAAAAGCCCATCTGATGTAAAACCTCTCCCC
TCACCTGACACAGACGTGCCTTTAAGTTCTGTTGAAATAGAAAATCCAGAGACAAGTGATCAATTAATTA
AGGGGGGGTCTGGAGGCAGTGGTGGGTCTGGTGGTGGTTCTGGGGGGAGTGGGGGTTCAGGCTTCACACT
CGAAGATTTCGTTGGGGACTGGCGACAGACAGCCGGCTACAACCTGGACCAAGTCCTTGAACAGGGAGGT
GTGTCCAGTTTGTTTCAGAATCTCGGGGTGTCCGTAACTCCGATCCAAAGGATTGTCCTGAGCGGTGAAA
ATGGGCTGAAGATCGACATCCATGTCATCATCCCGTATGAAGGTCTGAGCGGCGACCAAATGGGCCAGAT
CGAAAAAATTTTTAAGGTGGTGTACCCTGTGGATGATCATCACTTTAAGGTGATCCTGCACTATGGCACA
CTGGTAATCGACGGGGTTACGCCGAACATGATCGACTATTTCGGACGGCCGTATGAAGGCATCGCCGTGT
TCGACGGCAAAAAGATCACTGTAACAGGGACCCTGTGGAACGGCAACAAAATTATCGACGAGCGCCTGAT
CAACCCCGACGGCTCCCTGCTGTTCCGAGTAACCATCAACGGAGTGACCGGCTGGCGGCTGTGCGAACGC
ATTCTGGCGGGCGCCGGTGGTTCTGGGGGGAGTGGGGGTTCAGGCGAGCTGATCAAAGAAAACATGCGGA
GCAAGCTGTACCTGGAAGGCAGCGTGAACGGCCACCAGTTCAAGTGTACACACGAAGGCGAGGGCAAGCC
CTACGAAGGCAAGCAGACCAACCGGATTAAGGTGGTGGAAGGCGGCCCTCTGCCTTTCGCCTTTGATATC
CTGGCCACACACTTTATGTACGGCAGCAAGGTGTTCATCAAGTACCCCGCCGACCTGCCTGACTACTTCA
AGCAGAGCTTCCCCGAGGGCTTCACCTGGGAGCGAGTGATGGTGTTTGAGGACGGCGGAGTGCTGACCGC
CACACAGGATACTTCTCTGCAGGACGGCGAGCTGATCTACAACGTGAAAGTGCGGGGCGTGAACTTCCCC
GCCAATGGACCTGTGATGCAGAAGAAAACCCTCGGCTGGGAGCCCAGCACCGAGACAATGTATCCAGCCG
ATGGCGGCCTCGAGGGCAGATGTGATAAGGCCCTGAAACTCGTCGGCGGAGGCCATCTGCACGTGAACTT
TAAGACCACCTACAAGAGCAAGAAACCCGTGAAGATGCCCGGCGTGCACTACGTGGACAGACGGCTGGAA
AGAATCAAAGAGGCCGACAACGAGACATACGTGGAACAGTACGAGCACGCCGTGGCCAGATACAGCAATC
TCGGAGGCGGAATGGACGAGCTGTACAAATGAGCGGCCGCTCGAGTCTAGAGGGCCCGTTTAAACCCGCT
GATCAGCCTCGACTGTGCCTTCTAGTTGCCAGCCATCTGTTGTTTGCCCCTCCCCCGTGCCTTCCTTGAC
CCTGGAAGGTGCCACTCCCACTGTCCTTTCCTAATAAAATGAGGAAATTGCATCGCATTGTCTGAGTAGG
TGTCATTCTATTCTGGGGGGTGGGGTGGGGCAGGACAGCAAGGGGGAGGATTGGGAAGTCAATAGCAGGC
ATGCTGGGGATGCGGTGGGCTCTATGGCTTCTGAGGCGGAAAGAACCAGCTGGGGCTCTAGGGGGTATCC
CC
[124 nt withheld, positions 3293-3416]
C
[91 nt withheld, positions 3418-3508]
A
[49 nt withheld, positions 3510-3558]
CCTTTGACGTTGGAGTCCACGTTCTTT
[37 nt withheld, positions 3586-3622]
ACCCTATCTCGGTCTATTCTTTTGATTTATAAGGGATTTTGCCGATTTCGGCCTATTGGTTAAAAAATGA
GCTGATTTAACAAAAATTTAACGCGAATTAATTCTGTGGAATGTGTGTCAGTTAGGCTCAATTAGTCAGC
AACCATAGTCCCGCCCCTAACTCCGCCCATCCCGCCCCTAACTCCGCCCAGTTCCGCCCATTCTCCGCCC
CATGGCTGACTAATTTTTTTTATTTATGCAGAGGCCGAGGCCGCCTCTGCCTCTGAGCTATTCCAGAAGT
AGTGAGGAGGCTTTTTTGGAGGCCTAGGCTTTTGCAAAAAGCTCCCGGGAGCTTGTATATCCATTTTCGG
AGGTTGGGCTTCGGAATCGTTTTCCGGGACGCCGGCTGGATGATCCTCCAGCGCGGGGATCTCATGCTGG
AGTTCTTCGCCCACCCCAACTTGTTTATTGCAGCTTATAATGGTTACAAATAAAGCAATAGCATCACAAA
TTTCACAAATAAAGCATTTTTTTCACTGCATTCTAGTTGTGGTTTGTCCAAACTCATCAATGTATCTTAT
CATGTCTGTATACCGTCGACCTCTAGCTAGAGCTTGGCGTAATCATGGTCATAGCTGTTTCCTGTGTGAA
ATTGTTATCCGCTCACAATTCCACACAACATACGAGCCGGAAGCATAAAGTGTAAAGCCTGGGGTGCCTA
ATGAGTGAGCTAACTCACATTAATTGCGTTGCGCTCACTGCCCGCTTTCCAGTCGGGAAACCTGTCGTGC
CAGCTGCATTAATGAATCGGCCAACGCGCGGGGAGAGGCGGTTTGCGTATTGGGCGCTCTTCCGCTTCCT
CGCTCACTGACTCGCTGCGCTCGGTCGTTCGGCTGCGGCGAGCGGTATCAGCTCACTCAAAGGCGGTAAT
ACGGTTATCCACAGAATCAGGGGATAACGCAGGAAAGAACATGTGAGCAAAAGGCCAGCAAAAGGCCAGG
AACCGTAAAAAGGCCGCGTTGCTGGCGTTTTTCCATAGGCTCCGCCCCCCTGACGAGCATCACAAAAATC
GACGCTCAAGTCAGAGGTGGCGAAACCCGACAGGACTATAAAGATACCAGGCGTTTCCCCCTGGAAGCTC
CCTCGTGCGCTCTCCTGTTCCGACCCTGCCGCTTACCGGATACCTGTCCGCCTTTCTCCCTTCGGGAAGC
GTGGCGCTTTCTCATAGCTCACGCTGTAGGTATCTCAGTTCGGTGTAGGTCGTTCGCTCCAAGCTGGGCT
GTGTGCACGAACCCCCCGTTCAGCCCGACCGCTGCGCCTTATCCGGTAACTATCGTCTTGAGTCCAACCC
GGTAAGACACGACTTATCGCCACTGGCAGCAGCCACTGGTAACAGGATTAGCAGAGCGAGGTATGTAGGC
GGTGCTACAGAGTTCTTGAAGTGGTGGCCTAACTACGGCTACACTAGAAGAACAGTATTTGGTATCTGCG
CTCTGCTGAAGCCAGTTACCTTCGGAAAAAGAGTTGGTAGCTCTTGATCCGGCAAACAAACCACCGCTGG
TAGCGGTGGTTTTTTTGTTTGCAAGCAGCAGATTACGCGCAGAAAAAAAGGATCTCAAGAAGATCCTTTG
ATCTTTTCTACGGGGTCTGACGCTCAGTGGAACGAAAACTCACGTTAAGGGATTTTGGTCATGAGATTAT
CAAAAAGGATCTTCACCTAGATCCTTTTAAATTAAAAATGAAGTTTTAAATCAATCTAAAGTATATATGA
GTAAACTTGGTCTGACAGTTACCAATGCTTAATCAGTGAGGCACCTATCTCAGCGATCTGTCTATTTCGT
TCATCCATAGTTGCCTGACTCCCCGTCGTGTAGATAACTACGATACGGGAGGGCTTACCATCTGGCCCCA
GTGCTGCAATGATACCGCGAGATCCACGCTCACCGGCTCCAGATTTATCAGCAATAAACCAGCCAGCCGG
AAGGGCCGAGCGCAGAAGTGGTCCTGCAACTTTATCCGCCTCCATCCAGTCTATTAATTGTTGCCGGGAA
GCTAGAGTAAGTAGTTCGCCAGTTAATAGTTTGCGCAACGTTGTTGCCATTGCTACAGGCATCGTGGTGT
CACGCTCGTCGTTTGGTATGGCTTCATTCAGCTCCGGTTCCCAACGATCAAGGCGAGTTACATGATCCCC
CATGTTGTGCAAAAAAGCGGTTAGCTCCTTCGGTCCTCCGATCGTTGTCAGAAGTAAGTTGGCCGCAGTG
TTATCACTCATGGTTATGGCAGCACTGCATAATTCTCTTACTGTCATGCCATCCGTAAGATGCTTTTCTG
TGACTGGTGAGTACTCAACCAAGTCATTCTGAGAATAGTGTATGCGGCGACCGAGTTGCTCTTGCCCGGC
GTCAATACGGGATAATACCGCGCCACATAGCAGAACTTTAAAAGTGCTCATCATTGGAAAACGTTCTTCG
GGGCGAAAACTCTCAAGGATCTTACCGCTGTTGAGATCCAGTTCGATGTAACCCACTCGTGCACCCAACT
GATCTTCAGCATCTTTTACTTTCACCAGCGTTTCTGGGTGAGCAAAAACAGGAAGGCAAAATGCCGCAAA
AAAGGGAATAAGGGCGACACGGAAATGTTGAATACTCATACTCTTCCTTTTTCAATATTATTGAAGCATT
TATCAGGGTTATTGTCTCATGAGCGGATACATATTTGAATGTATTTAGAAAAATAAACAAATAGGGGTTC
CGCGCACATTTCCCCGAAAAGTGCCACCTGACGTCGACGGAT
Features (pLannotate 1.2.2; 24 found; start..end, strand, type, name):
     21..73      -  misc_feature   bom (fragment): basis of mobility region from pBR322
    228..607     +  enhancer       CMV enhancer: human cytomegalovirus immediate early enhancer
    608..811     +  promoter       CMV promoter: human cytomegalovirus (CMV) immediate early promoter
    807..840     +  LTR            5' LTR (truncated) (fragment): truncated 5' long terminal repeat (LTR) from HIV-1
    856..874     +  promoter       T7 promoter: promoter for bacteriophage T7 RNA polymerase
    900..956     +  CDS            GYPB (fragment): GLPB_PANTR - Also known as GPB. Experimental evidence at transcript level: Swiss-Prot protein existence level 2. This protein is a minor sialoglycoprotein in erythrocyte membranes. From Pan troglodytes (Chimpanzee).
   1002..1268    +  CDS            FRB*: T2098L mutant of FKBP-rapamycin binding domain of human FRAP binds synthetic ligands such as AP21967
   1284..1673    +  CDS            GYPA (fragment): GLPA_HUMAN - Also known as GPA. Experimental evidence at protein level: Swiss-Prot protein existence level 1. Glycophorin A is the major intrinsic membrane protein of the erythrocyte. The N-terminal glycosylated segment, which lies outside the erythrocyte membrane, has MN blood group receptors. Appears to be important for the function of SLC4A1 and is required for high activity of SLC4A1. May be involved in translocation of SLC4A1 to the plasma membrane. Is a receptor for influenza virus. Is a receptor for Plasmodium falciparum erythrocyte-binding antigen 175 (EBA-175); binding of EBA-175 is d
   1742..2249    +  CDS            Nluc (fragment): NanoLuc® luciferase human codon-optimized
   2286..2969    +  CDS            CyOFP1: CyOFP1 is a basic (constitutively fluorescent) long stokes shift fluorescent protein published in 2016, derived from Entacmaea quadricolor. It is reported to be a very rapidly-maturing monomer with moderate acid sensitivity.
   3023..3134    +  polyA_signal   bGH poly(A) signal: bovine growth hormone polyadenylation signal
   3251..3272    +  promoter       SV40 promoter (fragment): SV40 enhancer and early promoter
   3293..3721    +  rep_origin     f1 ori (sequence partly withheld): f1 bacteriophage origin of replication; arrow indicates direction of (+) strand synthesis
   3726..3748    +  promoter       SV40 promoter (fragment): SV40 enhancer and early promoter
   3749..3940    +  promoter       SV40 promoter: SV40 early promoter
   3967..4065    +  CDS            ble (fragment): BLE_KLEPN - Experimental evidence at protein level: Swiss-Prot protein existence level 1. Binding protein with a strong affinity to the bleomycin family of antibiotics. Binds to CL990; an antimitotic-antibiotic compound. From Klebsiella pneumoniae.
   4060..4181    +  polyA_signal   SV40 poly(A) signal: SV40 polyadenylation signal
   4254..4270    -  protein_bind   lac operator: The lac repressor binds to the lac operator to inhibit transcription in E. coli. This inhibition can be relieved by adding lactose or isopropyl-β-D-thiogalactopyranoside (IPTG). lac repressor encoded by lacI
   4278..4308    -  promoter       lac promoter: promoter for the E. coli lac operon
   4323..4344    -  protein_bind   CAP binding site: CAP binding activates transcription in the presence of cAMP. E. coli catabolite activator protein
   4357..4449    -  CDS            lacI (fragment): lac repressor; lacI; The lac repressor binds to the lac operator to inhibit transcription in E. coli. This inhibition can be relieved by adding lactose or isopropyl-β-D-thiogalactopyranoside (IPTG).
   4632..5220    -  rep_origin     ori: high-copy-number ColE1/pMB1/pBR322/pUC origin of replication
   5391..6251    -  CDS            AmpR: β-lactamase; bla; confers resistance to ampicillin, carbenicillin, and related antibiotics
   6252..6356    -  promoter       AmpR promoter: bla
