[The description below was written by a language model from this plasmid's Addgene catalogue record and pLannotate feature annotations shown in this document.]
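Description:
L2125-FRB-GPA-NLuc-CyOFP1 is a mammalian expression plasmid built on a modified pcDNA3.1/Hygro(+) backbone. It is propagated in E. coli through a high-copy ColE1/pUC-type origin with ampicillin selection (AmpR under its own bla promoter) and also carries an f1 origin. Although the parent vector is a hygromycin-selectable design, the feature table shows no intact mammalian selection marker. Downstream of the SV40 early promoter there is only a short fragment annotated as a bleomycin-resistance gene, followed by the SV40 poly(A) signal. The modified backbone therefore appears suited to transient transfection rather than stable selection, though the record does not say so explicitly.

The payload is a single synthetic fusion receptor chain cloned between NheI and NotI, driven by the CMV enhancer/promoter and terminated by the bGH polyadenylation signal. A T7 promoter lies just upstream of the coding region. The open reading frame begins with a short glycophorin-like segment, which is probably the signal peptide. According to the catalogue it carries an N-terminal Myc tag, although the annotation does not pick this up. Next comes the FRB ectodomain, which the annotation matches to the T2098L variant of the rapamycin-binding domain. This is followed by the human glycophorin A scaffold, which supplies the membrane-spanning portion, then a 20-residue GS linker, full-length NanoLuc luciferase, a 10-residue GS linker, and the long-Stokes-shift orange fluorescent protein CyOFP1.

Because the NanoLuc donor and the CyOFP1 acceptor are tethered within one polypeptide, energy transfer occurs constitutively, independent of ligand-induced dimerization. The construct thus serves as the positive control for BRET signal in work developing synthetic biosensors based on red blood cell membrane proteins.
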