Addgene plasmid #222885: L2125-FRB-GPA-NLuc-CyOFP1
Purpose: Positive control receptor chain for BRET signal. FRB ectodomain, human Glycophorin A (GPA) scaffold, 20 GS linker, full Nanoluciferase, 10 GS linker, CyOFP1.
Depositing lab: Joshua Leonard. Depositing organization: Northwestern University. Publication: Building Synthetic Biosensors Using Red Blood Cell Proteins. Dolberg TB, Gunnels TF, Ling T, Sarnese KA, Crispino JD, Leonard JN. ACS Synth Biol. 2024 Apr 19;13(4):1273-1289. doi: 10.1021/acssynbio.3c00754. Epub 2024 Mar 27. PubMed 38536408.
Backbone
  Vector backbone: Modified pcDNA3.1/Hygro(+)
  Backbone manufacturer: Thermo Fisher
  Backbone size w/o insert (bp): 4305
  Vector type: Mammalian Expression
Growth in bacteria
  Bacterial resistance: Ampicillin, 100 μg/mL
  Growth temperature: 37°C
  Growth strain: DH5alpha
  Copy number: High Copy
Gene/Insert
  Gene/Insert name: FRB-GPA-20GS-NanoLuc-10GS-CyOFP1
  Species: H. sapiens (human), Synthetic
  Insert size (bp): 2086
  Promoter: CMV
  Tag / fusion protein: Myc (N terminal on insert)
  Cloning method: Restriction Enzyme; 5′ cloning site NheI (not destroyed); 3′ cloning site NotI (not destroyed)
Terms and licenses: Academic/Nonprofit Terms; Industry Terms: Not Available to Industry
Depositor comments: Please visit https://doi.org/10.1101/2023.12.16.571988 for bioRxiv preprint.
How to cite: L2125-FRB-GPA-NLuc-CyOFP1 was a gift from Joshua Leonard (Addgene plasmid # 222885 ; http://n2t.net/addgene:222885 ; RRID:Addgene_222885)
